Addgene plasmid #200212: pRRL-Vinculin_TurboID_Venus
Purpose: Lentivirus vector expressing vinculin with co-localization labeler TurboID and fluorescence reporter Venus
Depositing lab: Brenton Hoffman. Depositing organization: Duke University. Publication: Identifying constitutive and context-specific molecular-tension-sensitive protein recruitment within focal adhesions. Tao A, LaCroix AS, Shoyer TC, Venkatraman V, Xu KL, Feiger B, Hoffman BD. Dev Cell. 2023 Mar 10:S1534-5807(23)00074-6. doi: 10.1016/j.devcel.2023.02.015. PubMed 36924770.
Backbone
  Vector backbone: pRRL
  Backbone size w/o insert (bp): 6850
  Total vector size (bp): 11550
  Vector type: Lentiviral
Growth in bacteria
  Bacterial resistance: Ampicillin, 100 μg/mL
  Growth temperature: 37°C
  Growth strain: NEB Stable
  Copy number: Unknown
Gene/Insert
  Gene/Insert name: Vinculin_TurboID_Venus (alt name: Vin-TurboID-Ven)
  Species: H. sapiens (human), G. gallus (chicken), Synthetic
  Insert size (bp): 4700
  Promoter: T7
  Cloning method: Restriction Enzyme; 5′ cloning site BamHI (not destroyed); 3′ cloning site XhoI (not destroyed)
  Sequencing primers: 5′ GTAAACGGCCACAAGTTCAGC; 3′ GACGTAGCCTTCGGGCAT
Terms and licenses: Academic/Nonprofit Terms; Industry Terms: Not Available to Industry
How to cite: pRRL-Vinculin_TurboID_Venus was a gift from Brenton Hoffman (Addgene plasmid # 200212 ; http://n2t.net/addgene:200212 ; RRID:Addgene_200212)
