[The description below was written by a language model from this plasmid's Addgene catalogue record and pLannotate feature annotations shown in this document.]
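Description:
pRRL-Vinculin_TurboID_Venus is a third-generation-style, self-inactivating HIV-1 lentiviral transfer vector built on the pRRL backbone. It is propagated in E. coli through a high-copy ColE1/pUC-type origin with ampicillin selection (AmpR), and it also carries an f1 origin and an SV40 origin. The viral genome is transcribed from a chimeric RSV promoter fused to a truncated 5' LTR. It contains the Ψ packaging signal with a partial gag sequence, the Rev response element for Rev-dependent nuclear export, and the cPPT/CTS element. A WPRE boosts transcript expression, and a ΔU3 3' LTR followed by an SV40 polyadenylation signal inactivates LTR promoter activity after integration. The catalogue gives a total size of 11,550 bp, whereas the sequenced record is 11,738 nt.

The payload is a single fusion open reading frame of roughly 4.7 kb cloned between BamHI and XhoI. Full-length vinculin comes first, followed by the engineered promiscuous biotin ligase TurboID and then the yellow fluorescent protein mVenus. The catalogue lists T7 as the promoter, and a T7 promoter does sit just upstream of the coding sequence. The feature table, however, places a CMV enhancer/promoter immediately before it, and this is the element expected to drive expression in transduced mammalian cells. The annotation software matched the vinculin sequence to the mouse protein, while the catalogue lists human, chicken and synthetic origins for the insert, so the species of the vinculin portion is not resolved by the record.

The construct is intended for lentiviral delivery of vinculin tagged for proximity biotinylation. Proteins near vinculin in focal adhesions can thereby be labelled and identified, while Venus fluorescence reports expression and localization of the fusion.
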