Features (pLannotate 1.2.2; 30 found; start..end, strand, type, name):
     54..642     +  rep_origin     ori: high-copy-number ColE1/pMB1/pBR322/pUC origin of replication
    825..917     +  CDS            lacI (fragment): lac repressor; lacI; The lac repressor binds to the lac operator to inhibit transcription in E. coli. This inhibition can be relieved by adding lactose or isopropyl-β-D-thiogalactopyranoside (IPTG).
    930..951     +  protein_bind   CAP binding site: CAP binding activates transcription in the presence of cAMP. E. coli catabolite activator protein
    966..996     +  promoter       lac promoter: promoter for the E. coli lac operon
   1000..1022    +  protein_bind   lac operator (fragment): The lac repressor binds to the lac operator to inhibit transcription in E. coli. This inhibition can be relieved by adding lactose or isopropyl-β-D-thiogalactopyranoside (IPTG). lac repressor encoded by lacI
   1065..1083    +  promoter       T3 promoter: promoter for bacteriophage T3 RNA polymerase
   1111..1337    +  promoter       RSV promoter: Rous sarcoma virus enhancer/promoter
   1338..1518    +  LTR            5' LTR (truncated): truncated 5' long terminal repeat (LTR) from HIV-1
   1565..1690    +  misc_feature   HIV-1 Ψ: packaging signal of human immunodeficiency virus type 1
   1674..2037    +  CDS            HIV-1 gag (fragment): gag protein from human immunodeficiency virus 1; gag
   2183..2416    +  misc_feature   RRE: The Rev response element (RRE) of HIV-1 allows for Rev-dependent mRNA export from the nucleus to the cytoplasm.
   2793..2893    +  CDS            Rev (fragment): human immunodeficiency virus 1 (HIV-1) Rev protein; rev; enhances nuclear export of unspliced and incompletely spliced viral mRNAs
   2912..3028    +  misc_feature   cPPT/CTS: central polypurine tract and central termination sequence of HIV-1
   3088..3467    +  enhancer       CMV enhancer: human cytomegalovirus immediate early enhancer
   3468..3671    +  promoter       CMV promoter: human cytomegalovirus (CMV) immediate early promoter
   3667..3700    +  LTR            5' LTR (truncated) (fragment): truncated 5' long terminal repeat (LTR) from HIV-1
   3716..3734    +  promoter       T7 promoter: promoter for bacteriophage T7 RNA polymerase
   3773..6970    +  CDS            Vcl: VINC_MOUSE - Experimental evidence at protein level: Swiss-Prot protein existence level 1. Actin filament (F-actin)-binding protein involved in cell- matrix adhesion and cell-cell adhesion. Regulates cell-surface E- cadherin expression and potentiates mechanosensing by the E-cadherin complex. May also play important roles in cell morphology and locomotion (By similarity). From Mus musculus (Mouse).
   6977..7936    +  CDS            TurboID: mutant of the E. coli biotin ligase BioID engineered for improved catalytic efficiency (Branon et al., 2018)
   7943..8659    +  CDS            mVenus: mVenus is a basic (constitutively fluorescent) yellow fluorescent protein published in 2006, derived from Aequorea victoria. It is reported to be a rapidly-maturing monomer with moderate acid sensitivity.
   8688..9276    +  misc_feature   WPRE: woodchuck hepatitis virus posttranscriptional regulatory element
   9297..9365    +  CDS            nef (fragment): NEF_HV1Z2 - Experimental evidence at protein level: Swiss-Prot protein existence level 1. Extracellular Nef protein targets CD4(+) T-lymphocytes for apoptosis by interacting with CXCR4 surface receptors. From Human immunodeficiency virus type 1 group M subtype D (isolate Z2/CDC-Z34) (HIV-1).
   9367..9600    +  LTR            3' LTR (ΔU3): self-inactivating 3' long terminal repeat (LTR) from HIV-1
   9672..9793    +  polyA_signal   SV40 poly(A) signal: SV40 polyadenylation signal
   9833..9968    +  rep_origin     SV40 ori: SV40 origin of replication
   9989..10007   -  promoter       T7 promoter: promoter for bacteriophage T7 RNA polymerase
  10015..10170   +  CDS            lacZα (fragment): LacZα fragment of β-galactosidase; lacZ fragment
  10175..10603   +  rep_origin     f1 ori (sequence partly withheld): f1 bacteriophage origin of replication; arrow indicates direction of (+) strand synthesis
  10656..10760   +  promoter       AmpR promoter: bla
  10761..11621   +  CDS            AmpR: β-lactamase; bla; confers resistance to ampicillin, carbenicillin, and related antibiotics
>Addgene plasmid #200212 | pRRL-Vinculin_TurboID_Venus | addgene full sequence | sequence record 404030 | Addgene NGS Result
GAGTTTTCGTTCCACTGAGCGTCAGACCCCGTAGAAAAGATCAAAGGATCTTCTTGAGATCCTTTTTTTC
TGCGCGTAATCTGCTGCTTGCAAACAAAAAAACCACCGCTACCAGCGGTGGTTTGTTTGCCGGATCAAGA
GCTACCAACTCTTTTTCCGAAGGTAACTGGCTTCAGCAGAGCGCAGATACCAAATACTGTTCTTCTAGTG
TAGCCGTAGTTAGGCCACCACTTCAAGAACTCTGTAGCACCGCCTACATACCTCGCTCTGCTAATCCTGT
TACCAGTGGCTGCTGCCAGTGGCGATAAGTCGTGTCTTACCGGGTTGGACTCAAGACGATAGTTACCGGA
TAAGGCGCAGCGGTCGGGCTGAACGGGGGGTTCGTGCACACAGCCCAGCTTGGAGCGAACGACCTACACC
GAACTGAGATACCTACAGCGTGAGCTATGAGAAAGCGCCACGCTTCCCGAAGGGAGAAAGGCGGACAGGT
ATCCGGTAAGCGGCAGGGTCGGAACAGGAGAGCGCACGAGGGAGCTTCCAGGGGGAAACGCCTGGTATCT
TTATAGTCCTGTCGGGTTTCGCCACCTCTGACTTGAGCGTCGATTTTTGTGATGCTCGTCAGGGGGGCGG
AGCCTATGGAAAAACGCCAGCAACGCGGCCTTTTTACGGTTCCTGGCCTTTTGCTGGCCTTTTGCTCACA
TGTTCTTTCCTGCGTTATCCCCTGATTCTGTGGATAACCGTATTACCGCCTTTGAGTGAGCTGATACCGC
TCGCCGCAGCCGAACGACCGAGCGCAGCGAGTCAGTGAGCGAGGAAGCGGAAGAGCGCCCAATACGCAAA
CCGCCTCTCCCCGCGCGTTGGCCGATTCATTAATGCAGCTGGCACGACAGGTTTCCCGACTGGAAAGCGG
GCAGTGAGCGCAACGCAATTAATGTGAGTTAGCTCACTCATTAGGCACCCCAGGCTTTACACTTTATGCT
TCCGGCTCGTATGTTGTGTGGAATTGTGAGCGGATAACAATTTCACACAGGAAACAGCTATGACCATGAT
TACGCCAAGCGCGCAATTAACCCTCACTAAAGGGAACAAAAGCTGGAGCTGCAAGCTTAATGTAGTCTTA
TGCAATACTCTTGTAGTCTTGCAACATGGTAACGATGAGTTAGCAACATGCCTTACAAGGAGAGAAAAAG
CACCGTGCATGCCGATTGGTGGAAGTAAGGTGGTACGATCGTGCCTTATTAGGAAGGCAACAGACGGGTC
TGACATGGATTGGACGAACCACTGAATTGCCGCATTGCAGAGATATTGTATTTAAGTGCCTAGCTCGATA
CATAAACGGGTCTCTCTGGTTAGACCAGATCTGAGCCTGGGAGCTCTCTGGCTAACTAGGGAACCCACTG
CTTAAGCCTCAATAAAGCTTGCCTTGAGTGCTTCAAGTAGTGTGTGCCCGTCTGTTGTGTGACTCTGGTA
ACTAGAGATCCCTCAGACCCTTTTAGTCAGTGTGGAAAATCTCTAGCAGTGGCGCCCGAACAGGGACTTG
AAAGCGAAAGGGAAACCAGAGGAGCTCTCTCGACGCAGGACTCGGCTTGCTGAAGCGCGCACGGCAAGAG
GCGAGGGGCGGCGACTGGTGAGTACGCCAAAAATTTTGACTAGCGGAGGCTAGAAGGAGAGAGATGGGTG
CGAGAGCGTCAGTATTAAGCGGGGGAGAATTAGATCGCGATGGGAAAAAATTCGGTTAAGGCCAGGGGGA
AAGAAAAAATATAAATTAAAACATATAGTATGGGCAAGCAGGGAGCTAGAACGATTCGCAGTTAATCCTG
GCCTGTTAGAAACATCAGAAGGCTGTAGACAAATACTGGGACAGCTACAACCATCCCTTCAGACAGGATC
AGAAGAACTTAGATCATTATATAATACAGTAGCAACCCTCTATTGTGTGCATCAAAGGATAGAGATAAAA
GACACCAAGGAAGCTTTAGACAAGATAGAGGAAGAGCAAAACAAAAGTAAGACCACCGCACAGCAAGCGG
CCGCTGATCTTCAGACCTGGAGGAGGAGATATGAGGGACAATTGGAGAAGTGAATTATATAAATATAAAG
TAGTAAAAATTGAACCATTAGGAGTAGCACCCACCAAGGCAAAGAGAAGAGTGGTGCAGAGAGAAAAAAG
AGCAGTGGGAATAGGAGCTTTGTTCCTTGGGTTCTTGGGAGCAGCAGGAAGCACTATGGGCGCAGCGTCA
ATGACGCTGACGGTACAGGCCAGACAATTATTGTCTGGTATAGTGCAGCAGCAGAACAATTTGCTGAGGG
CTATTGAGGCGCAACAGCATCTGTTGCAACTCACAGTCTGGGGCATCAAGCAGCTCCAGGCAAGAATCCT
GGCTGTGGAAAGATACCTAAAGGATCAACAGCTCCTGGGGATTTGGGGTTGCTCTGGAAAACTCATTTGC
ACCACTGCTGTGCCTTGGAATGCTAGTTGGAGTAATAAATCTCTGGAACAGATTTGGAATCACACGACCT
GGATGGAGTGGGACAGAGAAATTAACAATTACACAAGCTTAATACACTCCTTAATTGAAGAATCGCAAAA
CCAGCAAGAAAAGAATGAACAAGAATTATTGGAATTAGATAAATGGGCAAGTTTGTGGAATTGGTTTAAC
ATAACAAATTGGCTGTGGTATATAAAATTATTCATAATGATAGTAGGAGGCTTGGTAGGTTTAAGAATAG
TTTTTGCTGTACTTTCTATAGTGAATAGAGTTAGGCAGGGATATTCACCATTATCGTTTCAGACCCACCT
CCCAACCCCGAGGGGACCCGACAGGCCCGAAGGAATAGAAGAAGAAGGTGGAGAGAGAGACAGAGACAGA
TCCATTCGATTAGTGAACGGATCTCGACGGTATCGGTTAACTTTTAAAAGAAAAGGGGGGATTGGGGGGT
ACAGTGCAGGGGAAAGAATAGTAGACATAATAGCAACAGACATACAAACTAAAGAATTACAAAAACAAAT
TACAAAATTCAAAATTTTATCGATGGATCCCCCGGGCTCGAGTTCGAAGATCGATGTACGGGCCAGATAT
ACGCGTTGACATTGATTATTGACTAGTTATTAATAGTAATCAATTACGGGGTCATTAGTTCATAGCCCAT
ATATGGAGTTCCGCGTTACATAACTTACGGTAAATGGCCCGCCTGGCTGACCGCCCAACGACCCCCGCCC
ATTGACGTCAATAATGACGTATGTTCCCATAGTAACGCCAATAGGGACTTTCCATTGACGTCAATGGGTG
GAGTATTTACGGTAAACTGCCCACTTGGCAGTACATCAAGTGTATCATATGCCAAGTACGCCCCCTATTG
ACGTCAATGACGGTAAATGGCCCGCCTGGCATTATGCCCAGTACATGACCTTATGGGACTTTCCTACTTG
GCAGTACATCTACGTATTAGTCATCGCTATTACCATGGTGATGCGGTTTTGGCAGTACATCAATGGGCGT
GGATAGCGGTTTGACTCACGGGGATTTCCAAGTCTCCACCCCATTGACGTCAATGGGAGTTTGTTTTGGC
ACCAAAATCAACGGGACTTTCCAAAATGTCGTAACAACTCCGCCCCATTGACGCAAATGGGCGGTAGGCG
TGTACGGTGGGAGGTCTATATAAGCAGAGCTCTCTGGCTAACTAGAGAACCCACTGCTTACTGGCTTATC
GAAATTAATACGACTCACTATAGGGAGACCCAAGCTGGCTAGCGTTTAAACTTAAGCTTGCCATGCCCGT
CTTCCACACGCGCACCATCGAGAGCATCTTGGAGCCCGTGGCTCAGCAGATCTCCCACCTGGTCATCATG
CACGAGGAGGGGGAGGTAGACGGCAAGGCCATCCCGGACCTCACCGCCCCCGTGTCGGCCGTGCAGGCCG
CTGTCAGCAACCTGGTGCGGGTTGGAAAAGAAACTGTGCAGACAACAGAAGACCAGATCTTGAAAAGGGA
TATGCCACCAGCATTCATCAAAGTAGAGAATGCCTGCACCAAGCTCGTTCGAGCAGCCCAGATGCTGCAA
GCAGATCCTTATTCAGTACCAGCTCGTGACTACCTAATTGATGGATCAAGAGGCATCCTTTCTGGAACAT
CAGACTTACTTCTGACATTTGATGAAGCGGAGGTCCGTAAAATCATCCGTGTCTGCAAAGGAATATTGGA
ATATCTGACTGTGGCAGAAGTAGTAGAGACTATGGAGGATTTGGTGACATATACAAAGAATCTAGGGCCA
GGAATGACAAAGATGGCGAAAATGATCGATGAGAGACAACAGGAATTAACTCATCAGGAACATAGGGTTA
TGCTGGTGAACTCCATGAATACTGTGAAGGAGCTATTGCCTGTACTTATTTCAGCTATGAAGATCTTTGT
AACCACAAAAAACACTAAAAGCCAGGGAATAGAAGAGGCCTTGAAAAATCGCAATTTCACAGTAGAGAAA
ATGAGTGCTGAGATAAATGAAATAATCCGTGTATTACAACTCACTTCCTGGGATGAAGATGCCTGGGCCA
GCAAGGACACTGAAGCCATGAAAAGAGCTTTAGCCCTAATAGATTCAAAGATGAACCAGGCAAAAGGCTG
GCTGAGAGATCCAAACGCACCTCCAGGGGATGCTGGTGAGCAAGCAATAAGGCAGATCCTTGATGAAGCT
GGAAAAGCAGGAGAATTGTGTGCAGGCAAAGAACGCAGGGAGATTCTGGGAACATGCAAAACTTTGGGCC
AAATGACTGATCAACTTGCTGATCTCCGAGCTAGAGGACAGGGTGCTACACCGATGGCAATGCAGAAGGC
ACAGCAGGTGTCACAAGGCCTGGATTTGCTCACTGCAAAAGTGGAGAATGCAGCCCGGAAATTGGAGGCC
ATGACAAACTCTAAGCAGGCTATTGCAAAGAAGATTGATGCTGCTCAGAACTGGCTTGCGGATCCCAACG
GCGGAAGTGAAGGAGAAGAACACATTCGAGGAATTATGTCTGAAGCAAGGAAAGTTGCAGAATTGTGTGA
GGAGCCTAAAGAAAGAGATGATATCCTTCGCTCCTTGGGGGAAATCTCTGCTCTGACAGCTAAGCTGTCA
GATCTGCGACGACATGGGAAAGGCGACTCTCCTGAGGCCCGTGCATTGGCCAAGCAAATAGCTACATCAC
TTCAGAACTTACAGTCCAAAACAAACAGAGCTGTAGCAAATACTAGGCCAGTTAAAGCTGCTGTCCATTT
GGAGGGCAAGATTGAGCAAGCCCAGAGGTGGATAGATAATCCTACAGTTGATGATCGGGGAGTAGGCCAG
GCAGCAATTCGGGGTTTGGTTGCAGAAGGTCGTCGTCTAGCCAATGTCATGATGGGACCTTATCGTCAGG
ACCTGCTTGCCAAATGTGACCGTGTAGACCAGCTGGCTGCTCAGCTTGCTGACCTTGCAGCAAGAGGGGA
AGGAGAGTCTCCTCAGGCTAGGGCAATTGCTGCTCAGCTTCAGGACTCCCTGAAGGATCTCAAAGCACGG
ATGCAAGAAGCAATGACCCAGGAGGTGTCTGATGTTTTCAGTGACACTACAACCCCTATTAAGTTGTTAG
CAGTAGCAGCCACTGCTCCTTCTGATACTCCCAATAGAGAAGAGGTGTTTGAAGAAAGAGCAGCAAATTT
TGAAAACCATGCTGCTAGACTGGGAGCAACAGCAGAAAAAGCAGCTGCAGTTGGAACTGCTAATAAAACT
ACTGTGGAAGGCATTCAGGCAACAGTCAAATCTGCAAGGGAGCTTACACCACAGGTAGTATCGGCTGCTC
GAATCCTCCTGAGAAATCCTGGAAATCAAGCTGCTTATGAGCATTTTGAGACAATGAAAAACCAATGGAT
TGATAATGTAGAAAAGATGACAGGGCTGGTGGATGAGGCCATCGATACCAAGTCTCTGTTGGATGCATCA
GAAGAGGCTATTAAGAAGGATCTTGATAAATGTAAAGTTGCAATGGCCAATATGCAACCTCAGATGCTGG
TAGCTGGAGCCACCAGCATTGCTAGACGAGCGAACCGCATCCTGCTTGTGGCAAAACGGGAGGTTGAAAA
TTCAGAAGACCCTAAATTCAGGGAGGCTGTTAAAGCAGCTTCTGATGAGCTGAGCAAAACCATATCACCG
ATGGTAATGGATGCTAAAGCTGTAGCAGGAAATATCTCTGATCCTGGTTTGCAGAAGAGTTTCTTGGATT
CTGGATACAGGATTCTGGGAGCTGTGGCCAAAGTCAGAGAAGCCTTTCAGCCTCAGGAGCCAGACTTTCC
CCCTCCTCCTCCTGACCTAGAGCATCTCCATCTGACTGATGAGCTTGCTCCTCCAAAACCACCACTTCCA
GAAGGTGAGGTTCCCCCACCCAGACCACCACCCCCTGAAGAAAAAGATGAGGAGTTCCCAGAGCAGAAAG
CAGGAGAAGCTATTAATCAGCCCATGATGATGGCTGCTAGGCAGTTGCATGACGAGGCTCGGAAATGGTC
TAGCAAGGGTAACGACATCATTGCTGCTGCTAAACGAATGGCGCTGCTCATGGCTGAGATGTCACGCCTG
GTGCGAGGAGGCAGCGGAAACAAGCGTGCCCTCATCCAGTGTGCAAAAGATATTGCTAAGGCATCGGATG
AAGTCACTCGATTGGCCAAAGAGGTGGCCAAGCAATGTACTGATAAACGCATTAGAACAAACCTCTTACA
GGTCTGTGAGCGAATCCCAACCATCAGCACGCAGCTCAAAATTCTTTCCACAGTGAAAGCTACCATGCTG
GGCAGGACTAACATCAGCGATGAAGAATCAGAACAGGCAACTGAGATGTTGGTTCATAACGCCCAGAACC
TCATGCAGTCTGTGAAGGAAACTGTGAGAGAAGCTGAAGCAGCATCCATTAAGATAAGAACAGATGCCGG
ATTCACTCTGCGCTGGGTCAGAAAGACCCCATGGTATCAGGAATTCATGAAAGACAATACTGTGCCTCTG
AAGCTGATCGCTCTCCTGGCTAATGGCGAGTTCCATAGTGGCGAACAGCTGGGAGAAACCCTGGGCATGT
CCAGGGCCGCTATCAACAAGCACATTCAGACTCTGCGCGACTGGGGCGTGGACGTGTTCACCGTGCCCGG
AAAGGGCTACTCTCTGCCCGAGCCTATCCCGCTGCTGAACGCTAAACAGATTCTGGGACAGCTGGACGGC
GGGAGCGTGGCAGTCCTGCCTGTGGTCGACTCCACCAATCAGTACCTGCTGGATCGAATCGGCGAGCTGA
AGAGTGGGGATGCTTGCATTGCAGAATATCAGCAGGCAGGGAGAGGAAGCAGAGGGAGGAAATGGTTCTC
TCCTTTTGGAGCTAACCTGTACCTGAGTATGTTTTGGCGCCTGAAGCGGGGACCAGCAGCAATCGGCCTG
GGCCCGGTCATCGGAATTGTCATGGCAGAAGCGCTGCGAAAGCTGGGAGCAGACAAGGTGCGAGTCAAAT
GGCCCAATGACCTGTATCTGCAGGATAGAAAGCTGGCAGGCATCCTGGTGGAGCTGGCCGGAATAACAGG
CGATGCTGCACAGATCGTCATTGGCGCCGGGATTAACGTGGCTATGAGGCGCGTGGAGGAAAGCGTGGTC
AATCAGGGCTGGATCACACTGCAGGAAGCAGGGATTAACCTGGACAGGAATACTCTGGCCGCTACGCTGA
TCCGAGAGCTGCGGGCAGCCCTGGAACTGTTCGAGCAGGAAGGCCTGGCTCCATATCTGCCACGGTGGGA
GAAGCTGGATAACTTCATCAATAGACCCGTGAAGCTGATCATTGGGGACAAAGAGATTTTCGGGATTAGC
CGGGGGATTGATAAACAGGGAGCCCTGCTGCTGGAACAGGACGGAGTTATCAAACCCTGGATGGGCGGAG
AAATCAGTCTGCGGTCTGCCGAAAAGGGTACCATGGTGAGCAAGGGCGAGGAGCTGTTCACCGGGGTGGT
GCCCATCCTGGTCGAGCTGGACGGCGACGTAAACGGCCACAAGTTCAGCGTGTCCGGCGAGGGCGAGGGC
GATGCCACCTACGGCAAGCTGACCCTGAAGCTGATCTGCACCACCGGCAAGCTGCCCGTGCCCTGGCCCA
CCCTCGTGACCACCCTGGGCTACGGCCTGCAGTGCTTCGCCCGCTACCCCGACCACATGAAGCAGCACGA
CTTCTTCAAGTCCGCCATGCCCGAAGGCTACGTCCAGGAGCGCACCATCTTCTTCAAGGACGACGGCAAC
TACAAGACCCGCGCCGAGGTGAAGTTCGAGGGCGACACCCTGGTGAACCGCATCGAGCTGAAGGGCATCG
ACTTCAAGGAGGACGGCAACATCCTGGGGCACAAGCTGGAGTACAACTACAACAGCCACAACGTCTATAT
CACCGCCGACAAGCAGAAGAACGGCATCAAGGCCAACTTCAAGATCCGCCACAACATCGAGGACGGCGGC
GTGCAGCTCGCCGACCACTACCAGCAGAACACCCCCATCGGCGACGGCCCCGTGCTGCTGCCCGACAACC
ACTACCTGAGCTACCAGTCCAAACTGAGCAAAGACCCCAACGAGAAGCGCGATCACATGGTCCTGCTGGA
GTTCGTGACCGCCGCCGGGATCACTCTCGGCATGGACGAGCTGTACAAGTAAGCGGCCGCTCGAGTCTAG
AGTCGACAATCAACCTCTGGATTACAAAATTTGTGAAAGATTGACTGGTATTCTTAACTATGTTGCTCCT
TTTACGCTATGTGGATACGCTGCTTTAATGCCTTTGTATCATGCTATTGCTTCCCGTATGGCTTTCATTT
TCTCCTCCTTGTATAAATCCTGGTTGCTGTCTCTTTATGAGGAGTTGTGGCCCGTTGTCAGGCAACGTGG
CGTGGTGTGCACTGTGTTTGCTGACGCAACCCCCACTGGTTGGGGCATTGCCACCACCTGTCAGCTCCTT
TCCGGGACTTTCGCTTTCCCCCTCCCTATTGCCACGGCGGAACTCATCGCCGCCTGCCTTGCCCGCTGCT
GGACAGGGGCTCGGCTGTTGGGCACTGACAATTCCGTGGTGTTGTCGGGGAAGCTGACGTCCTTTCCATG
GCTGCTCGCCTGTGTTGCCACCTGGATTCTGCGCGGGACGTCCTTCTGCTACGTCCCTTCGGCCCTCAAT
CCAGCGGACCTTCCTTCCCGCGGCCTGCTGCCGGCTCTGCGGCCTCTTCCGCGTCTTCGCCTTCGCCCTC
AGACGAGTCGGATCTCCCTTTGGGCCGCCTCCCCGCCTGGAATTAATTCGAGCTCGGTACCTTTAAGACC
AATGACTTACAAGGCAGCTGTAGATCTTAGCCACTTTTTAAAAGAAAAGGGGGGACTGGAAGGGCTAATT
CACTCCCAACGAAGACAAGATCTGCTTTTTGCTTGTACTGGGTCTCTCTGGTTAGACCAGATCTGAGCCT
GGGAGCTCTCTGGCTAACTAGGGAACCCACTGCTTAAGCCTCAATAAAGCTTGCCTTGAGTGCTTCAAGT
AGTGTGTGCCCGTCTGTTGTGTGACTCTGGTAACTAGAGATCCCTCAGACCCTTTTAGTCAGTGTGGAAA
ATCTCTAGCAGTAGTAGTTCATGTCATCTTATTATTCAGTATTTATAACTTGCAAAGAAATGAATATCAG
AGAGTGAGAGGAACTTGTTTATTGCAGCTTATAATGGTTACAAATAAAGCAATAGCATCACAAATTTCAC
AAATAAAGCATTTTTTTCACTGCATTCTAGTTGTGGTTTGTCCAAACTCATCAATGTATCTTATCATGTC
TGGCTCTAGCTATCCCGCCCCTAACTCCGCCCATCCCGCCCCTAACTCCGCCCAGTTCCGCCCATTCTCC
GCCCCATGGCTGACTAATTTTTTTTATTTATGCAGAGGCCGAGGCCGCCTCGGCCTCTGAGCTATTCCAG
AAGTAGTGAGGAGGCTTTTTTGGAGGCCTAGGGACGTACCCAATTCGCCCTATAGTGAGTCGTATTACGC
GCGCTCACTGGCCGTCGTTTTACAACGTCGTGACTGGGAAAACCCTGGCGTTACCCAACTTAATCGCCTT
GCAGCACATCCCCCTTTCGCCAGCTGGCGTAATAGCGAAGAGGCCCGCACCGATCGCCCTTCCCAACAGT
TGCGCAGCCTGAATGGCGAATGGG
[124 nt withheld, positions 10175-10298]
C
[91 nt withheld, positions 10300-10390]
A
[49 nt withheld, positions 10392-10440]
CCTTTGACGTTGGAGTCCACGTTCTTT
[37 nt withheld, positions 10468-10504]
ACCCTATCTCGGTCTATTCTTTTGATTTATAAGGGATTTTGCCGATTTCGGCCTATTGGTTAAAAAATGA
GCTGATTTAACAAAAATTTAACGCGAATTTTAACAAAATATTAACGCTTACAATTTAGGTGGCACTTTTC
GGGGAAATGTGCGCGGAACCCCTATTTGTTTATTTTTCTAAATACATTCAAATATGTATCCGCTCATGAG
ACAATAACCCTGATAAATGCTTCAATAATATTGAAAAAGGAAGAGTATGAGTATTCAACATTTCCGTGTC
GCCCTTATTCCCTTTTTTGCGGCATTTTGCCTTCCTGTTTTTGCTCACCCAGAAACGCTGGTGAAAGTAA
AAGATGCTGAAGATCAGTTGGGTGCACGAGTGGGTTACATCGAACTGGATCTCAACAGCGGTAAGATCCT
TGAGAGTTTTCGCCCCGAAGAACGTTTTCCAATGATGAGCACTTTTAAAGTTCTGCTATGTGGCGCGGTA
TTATCCCGTATTGACGCCGGGCAAGAGCAACTCGGTCGCCGCATACACTATTCTCAGAATGACTTGGTTG
AGTACTCACCAGTCACAGAAAAGCATCTTACGGATGGCATGACAGTAAGAGAATTATGCAGTGCTGCCAT
AACCATGAGTGATAACACTGCGGCCAACTTACTTCTGACAACGATCGGAGGACCGAAGGAGCTAACCGCT
TTTTTGCACAACATGGGGGATCATGTAACTCGCCTTGATCGTTGGGAACCGGAGCTGAATGAAGCCATAC
CAAACGACGAGCGTGACACCACGATGCCTGTAGCAATGGCAACAACGTTGCGCAAACTATTAACTGGCGA
ACTACTTACTCTAGCTTCCCGGCAACAATTAATAGACTGGATGGAGGCGGATAAAGTTGCAGGACCACTT
CTGCGCTCGGCCCTTCCGGCTGGCTGGTTTATTGCTGATAAATCTGGAGCCGGTGAGCGTGGGTCTCGCG
GTATCATTGCAGCACTGGGGCCAGATGGTAAGCCCTCCCGTATCGTAGTTATCTACACGACGGGGAGTCA
GGCAACTATGGATGAACGAAATAGACAGATCGCTGAGATAGGTGCCTCACTGATTAAGCATTGGTAACTG
TCAGACCAAGTTTACTCATATATACTTTAGATTGATTTAAAACTTCATTTTTAATTTAAAAGGATCTAGG
TGAAGATCCTTTTTGATAATCTCATGACCAAAATCCCTTAACGT
